Addgene plasmid #154022: pBABE-hygro-BAP1-G312G-HA
Purpose: Mammalian Expression of HA-tagged BAP1 with the Synonymous Mutation p.G312G
Depositing lab: Samuel Peña-Llopis. Depositing organization: Deutsches Krebsforschungszentrum (DKFZ). Publication: A BAP1 synonymous mutation results in exon skipping, loss of function and worse patient prognosis. Niersch J, Vega-Rubin-de-Celis S, Bazarna A, Mergener S, Jendrossek V, Siveke JT, Pena-Llopis S. iScience. 2021 Feb 12;24(3):102173. doi: 10.1016/j.isci.2021.102173. eCollection 2021 Mar 19. PubMed 33681728.
Backbone
  Vector backbone: pBABE-hygro
  Backbone size w/o insert (bp): 5219
  Total vector size (bp): 7424
  Vector type: Mammalian Expression, Retroviral
  Selectable markers: Hygromycin
Growth in bacteria
  Bacterial resistance: Ampicillin, 100 μg/mL
  Growth temperature: 37°C
  Growth strain: NEB Stable
  Copy number: High Copy
Gene/Insert
  Gene/Insert name: BAP1 (alt name: BRCA1 associated protein 1)
  Species: H. sapiens (human)
  Insert size (bp): 2233
  Mutation: c.936T>G, p.G312G (Synonymous Mutation) by Site-Directed Mutagenesis
  GenBank ID: NM_004656.4
  Entrez Gene: BAP1 (a.k.a. HUCEP-13, KURIS, TPDS1, UBM2, UCHL2, UVM2, hucep-6)
  Tag / fusion protein: Hemagglutinin (HA) (C terminal on insert)
  Cloning method: Restriction Enzyme; 5′ cloning site BamHI (not destroyed); 3′ cloning site EcoRI (not destroyed)
  Sequencing primers: 5′ pBABE-5' (5'-CTTTATCCAGCCCTCAC-3'); 3′ pBABE-3' (5'-ACCCTAACTGACACACATTCC-3')
Resource information
  A portion of this plasmid was derived from a plasmid made by: Machida et al. J. Biol. Chem. 2009 (pcDNA3.1-BAP1) and mutated by Site-Directed Mutagenesis
Terms and licenses: Academic/Nonprofit Terms; Industry Terms: Not Available to Industry
Depositor comments: pL148 - This plasmid constitutively expresses HA-tagged BAP1 with a c.936T>G, p.G312G synonymous mutation, which is insensitive to knockdown by pMMP-puro-shBAP1.2132, targeting 5'-GAGUUCAUCUGCACCUUUA-3' BAP1 sequence.
How to cite: pBABE-hygro-BAP1-G312G-HA was a gift from Samuel Peña-Llopis (Addgene plasmid # 154022 ; http://n2t.net/addgene:154022 ; RRID:Addgene_154022)
