[The description below was written by a language model from this plasmid's Addgene catalogue record and pLannotate feature annotations shown in this document.]
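Description:
pBABE-hygro-BAP1-G312G-HA is a Moloney murine leukemia virus-based retroviral vector for stable expression of human BAP1 (BRCA1 associated protein 1) in mammalian cells. It is built on the pBABE-hygro backbone and totals about 7.4 kb. In bacteria it is maintained through a high-copy ColE1/pUC-type origin and selected with ampicillin via the β-lactamase gene and its own promoter. The annotated origin lies between the hygromycin cassette and the 3′ LTR. The viral portion comprises a 5′ LTR, a packaging signal (Ψ) followed by a truncated gag segment lacking its start codon, which extends the packaging region, and a 3′ LTR. When supplied with gag, pol and env functions in a packaging cell line, the transcript between the LTRs is encapsidated and integrated into target cells.

The BAP1 cDNA, about 2.2 kb and cloned between BamHI and EcoRI sites, sits directly downstream of the gag fragment. No internal promoter is annotated ahead of it, so it is presumably transcribed from the 5′ LTR, as is usual for pBABE vectors. It carries a C-terminal HA epitope; the feature table detects this as a short fragment of a 3xHA annotation, consistent with a single tag. Downstream, an SV40 enhancer/early promoter drives the hygromycin phosphotransferase gene for selecting transduced cells. The insert was taken from an earlier pcDNA3.1-BAP1 plasmid and altered by site-directed mutagenesis to c.936T>G, a synonymous change that leaves glycine 312 intact. The depositor notes that the construct expresses BAP1 constitutively and is insensitive to knockdown by a companion BAP1 shRNA vector. This suits it to reconstitution experiments comparing this variant, linked in the associated study to exon skipping and loss of function, in cells depleted of endogenous BAP1.
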