Features (pLannotate 1.2.2; 13 found; start..end, strand, type, name):
      1..470     +  LTR            LTR: long terminal repeat from Moloney murine leukemia virus
    594..868     +  misc_feature   MESV Ψ (fragment): packaging signal of murine embryonic stem cell virus
    935..1351    +  CDS            gag (truncated): truncated Moloney murine leukemia virus (MMLV) gag gene lacking the start codon
   1368..3533    +  CDS            BAP1 (sequence partly withheld): BAP1_HUMAN - Also known as KIAA0272 From Homo sapiens (Human).
   3555..3582    +  CDS            3xHA (fragment): three tandem HA epitope tags
   3619..3948    +  promoter       SV40 promoter: SV40 enhancer and early promoter
   4022..5044    +  CDS            hph: KHYB_ECOLX - Experimental evidence at protein level: Swiss-Prot protein existence level 1. The aminoglycoside phosphotransferases achieve inactivation of their antibiotic substrates by phosphorylation. Only phosphorylates hygromycin and closely related compounds such as demethyl analogs and destomycin. From Escherichia coli.
   5075..5097    +  rep_origin     f1 ori (fragment): f1 bacteriophage origin of replication; arrow indicates direction of (+) strand synthesis
   5094..5663    +  rep_origin     ori: high-copy-number ColE1/pMB1/pBR322/pUC origin of replication
   5723..5844    +  LTR            3' LTR (ΔU3) (fragment): self-inactivating 3' long terminal repeat (LTR) from Moloney murine leukemia virus
   5845..6314    +  LTR            LTR: long terminal repeat from Moloney murine leukemia virus
   6429..7289    -  CDS            AmpR: β-lactamase; bla; confers resistance to ampicillin, carbenicillin, and related antibiotics
   7290..7394    -  promoter       AmpR promoter: bla
>Addgene plasmid #154022 | pBABE-hygro-BAP1-G312G-HA | addgene full sequence | sequence record 306923 | Addgene Partial NGS Result
CTGAATATGGGCCAAACAGGATATCTGTGGTAAGCAGTTCCTGCCCCGGCTCAGGGCCAAGAACAGATGG
AACAGCTGAATATGGGCCAAACAGGATATCTGTGGTAAGCAGTTCCTGCCCCGGCTCAGGGCCAAGAACA
GATGGTCCCCAGATGCGGTCCAGCCCTCAGCAGTTTCTAGAGAACCATCAGATGTTTCCAGGGTGCCCCA
AGGACCTGAAATGACCCTGTGCCTTATTTGAACTAACCAATCAGTTCGCTTCTCGCTTCTGTTCGCGCGC
TTCTGCTCCCCGAGCTCAATAAAAGAGCCCACAACCCCTCACTCGGGGCGCCAGTCCTCCGATTGACTGA
GTCGCCCGGGTACCCGTGTATCCAATAAACCCTCTTGCAGTTGCATCCGACTTGTGGTCTCGCTGTTCCT
TGGGAGGGTCTCCTCTGAGTGATTGACTACCCGTCAGCGGGGGTCTTTCATTTGGGGGCTCGTCCGGGAT
CGGGAGACCCCTGCCCAGGGACCACCGACCCACCACCGGGAGGCAAGCTGGCCAGCAACTTATCTGTGTC
TGTCCGATTGTCTAGTGTCTATGACTGATTTTATGCGCCTGCGTCGGTACTAGTTAGCTAACTAGCTCTG
TATCTGGCGGACCCGTGGTGGAACTGACGAGTTCTGAACACCCGGCCGCAACCCTGGGAGACGTCCCAGG
GACTTTGGGGGCCGTTTTTGTGGCCCGACCTGAGGAAGGGAGTCGATGTGGAATCCGACCCCGTCAGGAT
ATGTGGTTCTGGTAGGAGACGAGAACCTAAAACAGTTCCCGCCTCCGTCTGAATTTTTGCTTTCGGTTTG
GAACCGAAGCCGCGTGTCTTGTCTGCTGCAGCGCTGCAGCATCGTTCTGTGTTGTCTCTGTCTGACTGTG
TTTCTGTATTTGTCTGAAAATTAGGGCCAGACTGTTACCACTCCCTTAAGTTTGACCTTAGGTCACTGGA
AAGATGTCGAGCGGATCGCTCACAACCAGTCGGTAGATGTCAAGAAGAGACGTTGGGTTACCTTCTGCTC
TGCAGAATGGCCAACCTTTAACGTCGGATGGCCGCGAGACGGCACCTTTAACCGAGACCTCATCACCCAG
GTTAAGATCAAGGTCTTTTCACCTGGCCCGCATGGACACCCAGACCAGGTCCCCTACATCGTGACCTGGG
AAGCCTTGGCTTTTGACCCCCCTCCCTGGGTCAAGCCCTTTGTACACCCTAAGCCTCCGCCTCCTCTTCC
TCCATCCGCCCCGTCTCTCCCCCTTGAACCTCCTCGTTCGACCCCGCCTCGATCCTCCCTTTATCCAGCC
CTCACTCCTTCTCTAGGCGCCGGCCGGATCCGCCACCATGAATAAGGGC
[2133 nt withheld, positions 1380-3512]
GACCGGCGGAAACGCTCTCGCCCCTACAAGGCCAAGCGCCAGTACCCATACGATGTTCCAGATTACGCTT
GAGAATTCGCCAGCACAGTGGTCGACCCTGTGGAATGTGTGTCAGTTAGGGTGTGGAAAGTCCCCAGGCT
CCCCAGCAGGCAGAAGTATGCAAAGCATGCATCTCAATTAGTCAGCAACCAGGTGTGGAAAGTCCCCAGG
CTCCCCAGCAGGCAGAAGTATGCAAAGCATGCATCTCAATTAGTCAGCAACCATAGTCCCGCCCCTAACT
CCGCCCATCCCGCCCCTAACTCCGCCCAGTTCCGCCCATTCTCCGCCCCATGGCTGACTAATTTTTTTTA
TTTATGCAGAGGCCGAGGCCGCCTCGGCCTCTGAGCTATTCCAGAAGTAGTGAGGAGGCTTTTTTGGAGG
CCTAGGCTTTTGCAAAAAGCTTGCCAGCTGGGGCGCCCTCTGGTAAGGTTGGGAAGCCCTGCAGATCTGA
TCCCGGGGGGCAATGAGATATGAAAAAGCCTGAACTCACCGCGACGTCTGTCGAGAAGTTTCTGATCGAA
AAGTTCGACAGCGTCTCCGACCTGATGCAGCTCTCGGAGGGCGAAGAATCTCGTGCTTTCAGCTTCGATG
TAGGAGGGCGTGGATATGTCCTGCGGGTAAATAGCTGCGCCGATGGTTTCTACAAAGATCGTTATGTTTA
TCGGCACTTTGCATCGGCCGCGCTCCCGATTCCGGAAGTGCTTGACATTGGGGAATTTAGCGAGAGCCTG
ACCTATTGCATCTCCCGCCGTGCACAGGGTGTCACGTTGCAAGACCTGCCTGAAACCGAACTGCCCGCTG
TTCTGCAGCCGGTCGCGGAGGCCATGGATGCGATCGCTGCGGCCGATCTTAGCCAGACGAGCGGGTTCGG
CCCATTCGGACCGCAAGGAATCGGTCAATACACTACATGGCGTGATTTCATATGCGCGATTGCTGATCCC
CATGTGTATCACTGGCAAACTGTGATGGACGACACCGTCAGTGCGTCCGTCGCGCAGGCTCTCGATGAGC
TGATGCTTTGGGCCGAGGACTGCCCCGAAGTCCGGCACCTCGTGCACGCGGATTTCGGCTCCAACAATGT
CCTGACGGACAATGGCCGCATAACAGCGGTCATTGACTGGAGCGAGGCGATGTTCGGGGATTCCCAATAC
GAGGTCGCCAACATCTTCTTCTGGAGGCCGTGGTTGGCTTGTATGGAGCAGCAGACGCGCTACTTCGAGC
GGAGGCATCCGGAGCTTGCAGGATCGCCGCGGCTCCGGGCGTATATGCTCCGCATTGGTCTTGACCAACT
CTATCAGAGCTTGGTTGACGGCAATTTCGATGATGCAGCTTGGGCGCAGGGTCGATGCGACGCAATCGTC
CGATCCGGAGCCGGGACTGTCGGGCGTACACAAATCGCCCGCAGAAGCGCGGCCGTCTGGACCGATGGCT
GTGTAGAAGTACTCGCCGATAGTGGAAACCGACGCCCCAGCACTCGTCCGAGGGCAAAGGAATAGAGTAG
ATGCCGACCGGGATCTATCGATGCGGCGGGTGTGGTGGTTACGCGTAATCTGCTGCTTGCAAACAAAAAA
ACCACCGCTACCAGCGGTGGTTTGTTTGCCGGATCAAGAGCTACCAACTCTTTTTCCGAAGGTAACTGGC
TTCAGCAGAGCGCAGATACCAAATACTGTTCTTCTAGTGTAGCCGTAGTTAGGCCACCACTTCAAGAACT
CTGTAGCACCGCCTACATACCTCGCTCTGCTAATCCTGTTACCAGTGGCTGCTGCCAGTGGCGATAAGTC
GTGTCTTACCGGGTTGGACTCAAGACGATAGTTACCGGATAAGGCGCAGCGGTCGGGCTGAACGGGGGGT
TCGTGCACACAGCCCAGCTTGGAGCGAACGACCTACACCGAACTGAGATACCTACAGCGTGAGCTATGAG
AAAGCGCCACGCTTCCCGAAGGGAGAAAGGCGGACAGGTATCCGGTAAGCGGCAGGGTCGGAACAGGAGA
GCGCACGAGGGAGCTTCCAGGGGGAAACGCCTGGTATCTTTATAGTCCTGTCGGGTTTCGCCACCTCTGA
CTTGAGCGTCGATTTTTGTGATGCTCGTCAGGGGGGCGGAGCCTATGGAAAAACGCCAGCAACGCATCGA
TAAAATAAAAGATTTTATTTAGTCTCCAGAAAAAGGGGGGAATGAAAGACCCCACCTGTAGGTTTGGCAA
GCTAGCTTAAGTAACGCCATTTTGCAAGGCATGGAAAAATACATAACTGAGAATAGAGAAGTTCAGATCA
AGGTCAGGAACAGATGGAACAGCTGAATATGGGCCAAACAGGATATCTGTGGTAAGCAGTTCCTGCCCCG
GCTCAGGGCCAAGAACAGATGGAACAGCTGAATATGGGCCAAACAGGATATCTGTGGTAAGCAGTTCCTG
CCCCGGCTCAGGGCCAAGAACAGATGGTCCCCAGATGCGGTCCAGCCCTCAGCAGTTTCTAGAGAACCAT
CAGATGTTTCCAGGGTGCCCCAAGGACCTGAAATGACCCTGTGCCTTATTTGAACTAACCAATCAGTTCG
CTTCTCGCTTCTGTTCGCGCGCTTCTGCTCCCCGAGCTCAATAAAAGAGCCCACAACCCCTCACTCGGGG
CGCCAGTCCTCCGATTGACTGAGTCGCCCGGGTACCCGTGTATCCAATAAACCCTCTTGCAGTTGCATCC
GACTTGTGGTCTCGCTGTTCCTTGGGAGGGTCTCCTCTGAGTGATTGACTACCCGTCAGCGGGGGTCTTT
CACATGCAGCATGTATCAAAATTAATTTGGTTTTTTTTCTTAAGTATTTACATTAAATGGCCATAGTGCG
GCCGCAAATCAATCTAAAGTATATATGAGTAAACTTGGTCTGACAGTTACCAATGCTTAATCAGTGAGGC
ACCTATCTCAGCGATCTGTCTATTTCGTTCATCCATAGTTGCCTGACTCCCCGTCGTGTAGATAACTACG
ATACGGGAGGGCTTACCATCTGGCCCCAGTGCTGCAATGATACCGCGAGACCCACGCTCACCGGCTCCAG
ATTTATCAGCAATAAACCAGCCAGCCGGAAGGGCCGAGCGCAGAAGTGGTCCTGCAACTTTATCCGCCTC
CATCCAGTCTATTAATTGTTGCCGGGAAGCTAGAGTAAGTAGTTCGCCAGTTAATAGTTTGCGCAACGTT
GTTGCCATTGCTACAGGCATCGTGGTGTCACGCTCGTCGTTTGGTATGGCTTCATTCAGCTCCGGTTCCC
AACGATCAAGGCGAGTTACATGATCCCCCATGTTGTGCAAAAAAGCGGTTAGCTCCTTCGGTCCTCCGAT
CGTTGTCAGAAGTAAGTTGGCCGCAGTGTTATCACTCATGGTTATGGCAGCACTGCATAATTCTCTTACT
GTCATGCCATCCGTAAGATGCTTTTCTGTGACTGGTGAGTACTCAACCAAGTCATTCTGAGAATAGTGTA
TGCGGCGACCGAGTTGCTCTTGCCCGGCGTCAATACGGGATAATACCGCGCCACATAGCAGAACTTTAAA
AGTGCTCATCATTGGAAAACGTTCTTCGGGGCGAAAACTCTCAAGGATCTTACCGCTGTTGAGATCCAGT
TCGATGTAACCCACTCGTGCACCCAACTGATCTTCAGCATCTTTTACTTTCACCAGCGTTTCTGGGTGAG
CAAAAACAGGAAGGCAAAATGCCGCAAAAAAGGGAATAAGGGCGACACGGAAATGTTGAATACTCATACT
CTTCCTTTTTCAATATTATTGAAGCATTTATCAGGGTTATTGTCTCATGAGCGGATACATATTTGAATGT
ATTTAGAAAAATAAACAAATAGGGGTTCCGCGCACATTTCCCCGAAAAGTGCCACCTGCAGC
